LOCUS       008_BB3aK_FsA_FsE_empty 2927 bp DNA circular UNA
FEATURES             Location/Qualifiers
     Region          join(2118..2927,1..4)
                     /label=AOX
     Fusion_Site     1..4
                     /label=FS4
     oriT            complement(5..678)
                     /label=pUC_ORI
     Fusion_Site     679..682
                     /label=FS1
     Terminator      683..722
                     /label=BBa_B1007
     Fusion_Site     723..726
                     /label=FSA
     Fusion_Site     753..756
                     /label=FSE
     Fusion_Site     757..760
                     /label=FS2
     Promoter        761..1104
                     /label=TEFpromoter
     CDS             1105..1914
                     /label="KanR (Kanamycin)"
     Terminator      1923..2117
                     /label=TEFterminator
     Fusion_Site     2118..2121
                     /label=FS3
ORIGIN
        1 CGCTGTGAGC AAAAGGCCAG CAAAAGGCCA GGAACCGTAA AAAGGCCGCG TTGCTGGCGT
       61 TTTTCCATAG GCTCCGCCCC CCTGACGAGC ATCACAAAAA TCGACGCTCA AGTCAGAGGT
      121 GGCGAAACCC GACAGGACTA TAAAGATACC AGGCGTTTCC CCCTGGAAGC TCCCTCGTGC
      181 GCTCTCCTGT TCCGACCCTG CCGCTTACCG GATACCTGTC CGCCTTTCTC CCTTCGGGAA
      241 GCGTGGCGCT TTCTCAATGC TCACGCTGTA GGTATCTCAG TTCGGTGTAG GTCGTTCGCT
      301 CCAAGCTGGG CTGTGTGCAC GAACCCCCCG TTCAGCCCGA CCGCTGCGCC TTATCCGGTA
      361 ACTATCGTCT TGAGTCCAAC CCGGTAAGAC ACGACTTATC GCCACTGGCA GCAGCCACTG
      421 GTAACAGGAT TAGCAGAGCG AGGTATGTAG GCGGTGCTAC AGAGTTCTTG AAGTGGTGGC
      481 CTAACTACGG CTACACTAGA AGGACAGTAT TTGGTATCTG CGCTCTGCTG AAGCCAGTTA
      541 CCTTCGGAAA AAGAGTTGGT AGCTCTTGAT CCGGCAAACA AACCACCGCT GGTAGCGGTG
      601 GTTTTTTTGT TTGCAAGCAG CAGATTACGC GCAGAAAAAA AGGATCTCAA GAAGATCCTT
      661 TGATCTTTTC TACGGGGTGG AGcgcaaaaa accccgcccc tgacagggcg gggttttttc
      721 gcGATCGGAG ACCGGATCCC TCGAGGGTCT CCGGAGCATG GACATGGAGG CCCAGAATAC
      781 CCTCCTTGAC AGTCTTGACG TGCGCAGCTC AGGGGCATGA TGTGACTGTC GCCCGTACAT
      841 TTAGCCCATA CATCCCCATG TATAATCATT TGCATCCATA CATTTTGATG GCCGCACGGC
      901 GCGAAGCAAA AATTACGGCT CCTCGCTGCA GACGTGCGAG CAGGGAAACG CTCCCCTCAC
      961 AGACGCGTTG AATTGTCCCC ACGCCGCGCC CCTGTAGAGA AATATAAAAG GTTAGGATTT
     1021 GCCACTGAGG TTCTTCTTTC ATATACTTCC TTTTAAAATC TTGCTAGGAT ACAGTTCTCA
     1081 CATCACATCC GAACATAAAC AACCATGGGT AAGGAAAAGA CTCACGTTTC GAGGCCGCGA
     1141 TTAAATTCCA ACATGGATGC TGATTTATAT GGGTATAAAT GGGCTCGCGA TAATGTCGGG
     1201 CAATCAGGTG CGACAATCTA TCGATTGTAT GGGAAGCCCG ATGCGCCAGA GTTGTTTCTG
     1261 AAACATGGCA AAGGTAGCGT TGCCAATGAT GTTACAGATG AGATGGTCAG ACTAAACTGG
     1321 CTGACGGAAT TTATGCCTCT TCCGACCATC AAGCATTTTA TCCGTACTCC TGATGATGCA
     1381 TGGTTACTCA CCACTGCGAT CCCCGGCAAA ACAGCATTCC AGGTATTAGA AGAATATCCT
     1441 GATTCAGGTG AAAATATTGT TGATGCGCTG GCAGTGTTCC TGCGCCGGTT GCATTCGATT
     1501 CCTGTTTGTA ATTGTCCTTT TAACAGCGAT CGCGTATTTC GTCTCGCTCA GGCGCAATCA
     1561 CGAATGAATA ACGGTTTGGT TGATGCGAGT GATTTTGATG ACGAGCGTAA TGGCTGGCCT
     1621 GTTGAACAAG TCTGGAAAGA AATGCATAAG CTTTTGCCAT TCTCACCGGA TTCAGTCGTC
     1681 ACTCATGGTG ATTTCTCACT TGATAACCTT ATTTTTGACG AGGGGAAATT AATAGGTTGT
     1741 ATTGATGTTG GACGAGTCGG AATCGCAGAC CGATACCAGG ATCTTGCCAT CCTATGGAAC
     1801 TGCCTCGGTG AGTTTTCTCC TTCATTACAG AAACGGCTTT TTCAAAAATA TGGTATTGAT
     1861 AATCCTGATA TGAATAAATT GCAGTTTCAT TTGATGCTCG ATGAGTTTTT CTAATCAGTA
     1921 CTGACAATAA AAAGATTCTT GTTTTCAAGA ACTTGTCATT TGTATAGTTT TTTTATATTG
     1981 TAGTTGTTCT ATTTTAATCA AATGTTAGCG TGATTTATAT TTTTTTTCGC CTCGACATCA
     2041 TCTGCCCAGA TGCGAAGTTA AGTGCGCAGA AAGTAATATC ATGCGTCAAT CGTATGTGAA
     2101 TGCTGGTCGC TATACTGGCT TCAGCAACGT TGTCACTGAA GTTGGCATCA GTATCTACAA
     2161 ACCCTACATA CCTCTTGAAG GTCCAGAAGG TAAGCATTTG CCCGCTCCAT TCCTACCCGA
     2221 CATATCCACT CTACATTTTA TAGTTCAAGG CACCGAAAAA GTTCGAAACA AGAAGTTTGT
     2281 TCCTGATAAC AAGGATTTCT TTATTGGTGG GACTTCATTT ACTGTCTCCA AGAAGGACAT
     2341 TTCTGCTGTC ATAACCGAGA TAGTCTCACA GTTCGAGTCT ACTGATGACC AAAAGTCAGA
     2401 GAAATTTACC ATGAAATCTC CTCCTCCGGT TGCTTTAGTT GGGCATAATC TGATAGGAGG
     2461 CCTCAAGACA CTGAAGAATG CGGGTATCAC CATTCCCATA CTTCCAATCA TAGGATCCGG
     2521 CGCGCCGATA CTCGAGAATT ATGGCTTAAT CAAGTGAATA CATCAAAGTC AAACTTAAAA
     2581 TACATTCTTC GCAGGCTTGG CTTGCCACAT AGTTTTCTTC ACAATGCTGC AAATGACGCT
     2641 TATTATACCC TTTTGGCATC GTTGAAGCTT GCACAAACGA ACGTCCCACT TAATCTTCTG
     2701 TACTCTGAAG AGGAGTGGGA AATACCAAGA AAAACATCAA ACTCGAATGA TTTTCCCGAA
     2761 CCCCTACCAC AAGATATTCA TCAGCTGCGA GATAGGCTGA TCAGGAGCAA GCTCGTACGA
     2821 GAAGAAACAA AATGACAAAA AAAATCCTAT ACTATATAGG TTACAAATAA AAAAGTATCA
     2881 AAAATGAAGC CTGCATCTCT CAGGCAAATG GCATTCTGAC ATCCTCT
//
