>Addgene plasmid #98532 | BB3aK_AE | addgene full sequence | sequence record 192027 | Addgene NGS Result
CGCTGTGAGCAAAAGGCCAGCAAAAGGCCAGGAACCGTAAAAAGGCCGCGTTGCTGGCGTTTTTCCATAG
GCTCCGCCCCCCTGACGAGCATCACAAAAATCGACGCTCAAGTCAGAGGTGGCGAAACCCGACAGGACTA
TAAAGATACCAGGCGTTTCCCCCTGGAAGCTCCCTCGTGCGCTCTCCTGTTCCGACCCTGCCGCTTACCG
GATACCTGTCCGCCTTTCTCCCTTCGGGAAGCGTGGCGCTTTCTCATAGCTCACGCTGTAGGTATCTCAG
TTCGGTGTAGGTCGTTCGCTCCAAGCTGGGCTGTGTGCACGAACCCCCCGTTCAGCCCGACCGCTGCGCC
TTATCCGGTAACTATCGTCTTGAGTCCAACCCGGTAAGACACGACTTATCGCCACTGGCAGCAGCCACTG
GTAACAGGATTAGCAGAGCGAGGTATGTAGGCGGTGCTACAGAGTTCTTGAAGTGGTGGCCTAACTACGG
CTACACTAGAAGAACAGTATTTGGTATCTGCGCTCTGCTGAAGCCAGTTACCTTCGGAAAAAGAGTTGGT
AGCTCTTGATCCGGCAAACAAACCACCGCTGGTAGCGGTGGTTTTTTTGTTTGCAAGCAGCAGATTACGC
GCAGAAAAAAAGGATCTCAAGAAGATCCTTTGATCTTTTCTACGGGGTGGAGCGCAAAAAACCCCGCCCC
TGACAGGGCGGGGTTTTTTCGCGATCGGAGACCGGATCCCTCGAGGGTCTCCGGAGCATGGACATGGAGG
CCCAGAATACCCTCCTTGACAGTCTTGACGTGCGCAGCTCAGGGGCATGATGTGACTGTCGCCCGTACAT
TTAGCCCATACATCCCCATGTATAATCATTTGCATCCATACATTTTGATGGCCGCACGGCGCGAAGCAAA
AATTACGGCTCCTCGCTGCAGACGTGCGAGCAGGGAAACGCTCCCCTCACAGACGCGTTGAATTGTCCCC
ACGCCGCGCCCCTGTAGAGAAATATAAAAGGTTAGGATTTGCCACTGAGGTTCTTCTTTCATATACTTCC
TTTTAAAATCTTGCTAGGATACAGTTCTCACATCACATCCGAACATAAACAACCATGGGTAAGGAAAAGA
CTCACGTTTCGAGGCCGCGATTAAATTCCAACATGGATGCTGATTTATATGGGTATAAATGGGCTCGCGA
TAATGTCGGGCAATCAGGTGCGACAATCTATCGATTGTATGGGAAGCCCGATGCGCCAGAGTTGTTTCTG
AAACATGGCAAAGGTAGCGTTGCCAATGATGTTACAGATGAGATGGTCAGACTAAACTGGCTGACGGAAT
TTATGCCTCTTCCGACCATCAAGCATTTTATCCGTACTCCTGATGATGCATGGTTACTCACCACTGCGAT
CCCCGGCAAAACAGCATTCCAGGTATTAGAAGAATATCCTGATTCAGGTGAAAATATTGTTGATGCGCTG
GCAGTGTTCCTGCGCCGGTTGCATTCGATTCCTGTTTGTAATTGTCCTTTTAACAGCGATCGCGTATTTC
GTCTCGCTCAGGCGCAATCACGAATGAATAACGGTTTGGTTGATGCGAGTGATTTTGATGACGAGCGTAA
TGGCTGGCCTGTTGAACAAGTCTGGAAAGAAATGCATAAGCTTTTGCCATTCTCACCGGATTCAGTCGTC
ACTCATGGTGATTTCTCACTTGATAACCTTATTTTTGACGAGGGGAAATTAATAGGTTGTATTGATGTTG
GACGAGTCGGAATCGCAGACCGATACCAGGATCTTGCCATCCTATGGAACTGCCTCGGTGAGTTTTCTCC
TTCATTACAGAAACGGCTTTTTCAAAAATATGGTATTGATAATCCTGATATGAATAAATTGCAGTTTCAT
TTGATGCTCGATGAGTTTTTCTAATCAGTACTGACAATAAAAAGATTCTTGTTTTCAAGAACTTGTCATT
TGTATAGTTTTTTTATATTGTAGTTGTTCTATTTTAATCAAATGTTAGCGTGATTTATATTTTTTTTCGC
CTCGACATCATCTGCCCAGATGCGAAGTTAAGTGCGCAGAAAGTAATATCATGCGTCAATCGTATGTGAA
TGCTGGTCGCTATACTGGCTTCAGCAACGTTGTCACTGAAGTTGGCATCAGTATCTACAAACCCTACATA
CCTCTTGAAGGTCCAGAAGGTAAGCATTTGCCCGCTCCATTCCTACCCGACATATCCACTCTACATTTTA
TAGTTCAAGGCACCGAAAAAGTTCGAAACAAGAAGTTTGTTCCTGATAACAAGGATTTCTTTATTGGTGG
GACTTCATTTACTGTCTCCAAGAAGGACATTTCTGCTGTCATAACCGAGATAGTCTCACAGTTCGAGTCT
ACTGATGACCAAAAGTCAGAGAAATTTACCATGAAATCTCCTCCTCCGGTTGCTTTAGTTGGGCATAATC
TGATAGGAGGCCTCAAGACACTGAAGAATGCGGGTATCACCATTCCCATACTTCCAATCATAGGATCCGG
CGCGCCGATACTCGAGAATTATGGCTTAATCAAGTGAATACATCAAAGTCAAACTTAAAATACATTCTTC
GCAGGCTTGGCTTGCCACATAGTTTTCTTCACAATGCTGCAAATGACGCTTATTATACCCTTTTGGCATC
GTTGAAGCTTGCACAAACGAACGTCCCACTTAATCTTCTGTACTCTGAAGAGGAGTGGGAAATACCAAGA
AAAACATCAAACTCGAATGATTTTCCCGAACCCCTACCACAAGATATTCATCAGCTGCGAGATAGGCTGA
TCAGGAGCAAGCTCGTACGAGAAGAAACAAAATGACAAAAAAAATCCTATACTATATAGGTTACAAATAA
AAAAGTATCAAAAATGAAGCCTGCATCTCTCAGGCAAATGGCATTCTGACATCCTCT
Features (pLannotate 1.2.2; 6 found; start..end, strand, type, name):
     62..650     -  rep_origin     ori: high-copy-number ColE1/pMB1/pBR322/pUC origin of replication
    761..1104    +  promoter       TEF promoter: Ashbya gossypii TEF promoter
   1105..1914    +  CDS            KanR: aminoglycoside phosphotransferase; aph(3')-Ia; confers resistance to kanamycin
   1920..2117    +  terminator     TEF terminator: Ashbya gossypii TEF terminator
   2123..2513    -  misc_feature   AOX1 3' fragment (fragment): region downstream of Pichia pastoris AOX1 gene
   2687..2927    -  terminator     AOX1 terminator: Pichia pastoris AOX1; transcription terminator for AOX1
