[The description below was written by a language model from this plasmid's Addgene catalogue record, the feature table of its GenBank file and pLannotate feature annotations shown in this document.]
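Description:
BB3aK_AE is an empty level-3 recipient backbone (BB3) from the GoldenPiCS system, a Golden Gate-derived modular cloning toolkit for the yeast Pichia pastoris. It is a small circular shuttle plasmid of about 2.9 kb with no insert, designed to receive up to four expression units for simultaneous overexpression in P. pastoris. In E. coli it replicates from a high-copy pUC/ColE1-type origin.

A single marker cassette serves both hosts. The aminoglycoside phosphotransferase gene aph(3')-Ia (KanR) is flanked by the Ashbya gossypii TEF promoter and TEF terminator, and it gives kanamycin resistance in bacteria and G418 resistance in yeast. The cloning position lies between the fusion sites FSA and FSE, separated by only a short spacer. These four-base Golden Gate overhangs define the outer ends of a multi-gene assembly, and the "AE" in the name refers to this pair, which corresponds to four transcription units. A short synthetic terminator (BBa_B1007) sits immediately upstream of FSA, presumably to insulate the assembled cassettes from read-through out of the backbone.

The rest of the plasmid is an AOX region containing the P. pastoris AOX1 transcription terminator and sequence downstream of AOX1. This region most likely provides homology for targeted genomic integration, though the record does not describe the integration strategy or a linearisation site. Additional fusion sites (FS1 to FS4) mark the junctions between the origin, cloning site, resistance cassette and AOX module, reflecting the modular construction of the backbone itself. The record does not name the type IIS enzymes used for assembly. Typical use is the final assembly step for multi-gene overexpression constructs in P. pastoris strain or pathway engineering.
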