Addgene plasmid #98532: BB3aK_AE
Purpose: (Empty Backbone) empty BB3 for insertion and overexpression of 4 genes in P. pastoris
Depositing lab: Brigitte Gasser & Diethard Mattanovich & Michael Sauer. Depositing organization: Universitaet fur Bodenkultur Wien (BOKU-WIEN). Publication: GoldenPiCS: a Golden Gate-derived modular cloning system for applied synthetic biology in the yeast Pichia pastoris. Prielhofer R, Barrero JJ, Steuer S, Gassler T, Zahrl R, Baumann K, Sauer M, Mattanovich D, Gasser B, Marx H. BMC Syst Biol. 2017 Dec 8;11(1):123. doi: 10.1186/s12918-017-0492-3. PubMed 29221460.
Backbone
  Vector backbone: BB3
  Backbone size (bp): 2901
  Vector type: Bacterial Expression, Yeast Expression
  Selectable markers: G418
Growth in bacteria
  Bacterial resistance: Kanamycin, 50 μg/mL
  Growth temperature: 37°C
  Growth strain: DH10B
  Copy number: High Copy
Gene/Insert
  Gene/Insert name: None
Terms and licenses: Academic/Nonprofit Terms; Industry Terms: Not Available to Industry
How to cite: BB3aK_AE was a gift from Brigitte Gasser & Diethard Mattanovich & Michael Sauer (Addgene plasmid # 98532 ; http://n2t.net/addgene:98532 ; RRID:Addgene_98532)
